Addgene plasmid #41318: TAL3144
Depositing lab: Keith Joung. Depositing organization: Massachusetts General Hospital. Publication: Targeted gene disruption in somatic zebrafish cells using engineered TALENs. Sander JD, Cade L, Khayter C, Reyon D, Peterson RT, Joung JK, Yeh JR. Nat Biotechnol. 2011 Aug 5;29(8):697-8. doi: 10.1038/nbt.1934. PubMed 21822241.
Backbone
  Vector backbone: JDS71
  Backbone manufacturer: Addgene plasmid #32287
  Backbone size w/o insert (bp): 6447
  Vector type: Mammalian Expression ; T7
Growth in bacteria
  Bacterial resistance: Ampicillin, 100 μg/mL
  Growth temperature: 37°C
  Growth strain: XL1 Blue
  Copy number: High Copy
Gene/Insert
  Gene/Insert name: ZebrafishCommunity-pum1-Left (alt name: pum1)
  Species: D. rerio (zebrafish)
  Insert size (bp): 1640
  Entrez Gene: pum1 (a.k.a. MGC63671, zgc:63671, wu:fb96a03, wu:fb96a08)
  Promoter: CMV
  Tag / fusion protein: 3X Flag (N terminal on backbone); WT FOKI (C terminal on backbone)
  Cloning method: Restriction Enzyme; 5′ cloning site N/A (destroyed during cloning); 3′ cloning site N/A (destroyed during cloning)
  Sequencing primers: 5′ CMV-F; 3′ BGH-rev
Terms and licenses: Academic/Nonprofit Terms; Industry Terms: Not Available to Industry
Depositor comments: Target binding site: TCATGGTGCAGCCGTTAC It is strongly recommended that users perform a diagnostic digest to verify this plasmid prior to use. For example, a double digest of the plasmid with BamHI and KpnI should result in two bands at 2.3kb and 5.8kb.
How to cite: TAL3144 was a gift from Keith Joung (Addgene plasmid # 41318 ; http://n2t.net/addgene:41318 ; RRID:Addgene_41318)
