[The description below was written by a language model from this plasmid's Addgene catalogue record.]
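Description:
TAL3144 is a TALEN expression plasmid built on the JDS71 backbone, a roughly 6.4 kb mammalian expression vector that also carries a T7 promoter. It is maintained in E. coli as a high-copy plasmid under ampicillin selection. The insert, about 1.6 kb and named ZebrafishCommunity-pum1-Left, is an engineered TAL effector repeat array designed to recognise a site in the zebrafish (D. rerio) pum1 gene. It is therefore a synthetic DNA-binding domain directed at pum1, not a copy of the pum1 coding sequence. The array was inserted by restriction cloning, and the flanking cloning sites were destroyed in the process.

The backbone supplies the remaining parts of the nuclease. An N-terminal 3X Flag tag allows detection of the protein, and a C-terminal wild-type FokI cleavage domain provides the nuclease activity, so the repeat array is expressed in frame as a complete TALEN monomer. Transcription in mammalian cells is driven by the CMV promoter. The T7 designation indicates that the same cassette can serve as a template for in vitro transcription, which is the usual way to produce mRNA for injection into zebrafish embryos. Because FokI must dimerise to cut DNA, this "Left" monomer is meant to be used with a matching right-hand TALEN that binds the opposite strand nearby; that partner is not described in this record. Paired cleavage creates a double-strand break whose error-prone repair can introduce disruptive mutations at pum1, in line with the associated work on targeted gene disruption in zebrafish somatic cells. No feature table was provided, so further backbone elements such as the origin of replication or polyadenylation signal are not documented here.
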