>Addgene plasmid #41318 | TAL3144 | depositor partial sequence | sequence record 54957 | TAL3144 sequence 2430 bps
TCTAGAGCTAGCACCATGGACTACAAAGACCATGACGGTGATTATAAAGATCATGACATCGATTACAAGG
ATGACGATGACAAGATGGCCCCCAAGAAGAAGAGGAAGGTGGGCATTCACCGCGGGGTACCTATGGTGGA
CTTGAGGACACTCGGTTATTCGCAACAGCAACAGGAGAAAATCAAGCCTAAGGTCAGGAGCACCGTCGCG
CAACACCACGAGGCGCTTGTGGGGCATGGCTTCACTCATGCGCATATTGTCGCGCTTTCACAGCACCCTG
CGGCGCTTGGGACGGTGGCTGTCAAATACCAAGATATGATTGCGGCCCTGCCCGAAGCCACGCACGAGGC
AATTGTAGGGGTCGGTAAACAGTGGTCGGGAGCGCGAGCACTTGAGGCGCTGCTGACTGTGGCGGGTGAG
CTTAGGGGGCCTCCGCTCCAGCTCGACACCGGGCAGCTGCTGAAGATCGCGAAGAGAGGGGGAGTAACAG
CGGTAGAGGCAGTGCACGCCTGGCGCAATGCGCTCACCGGGGCCCCCTTGAACCTGACCCCAGACCAGGT
AGTCGCAATCGCGTCACATGACGGGGGAAAGCAAGCCCTGGAAACCGTGCAAAGGTTGTTGCCGGTCCTT
TGTCAAGACCACGGCCTTACACCGGAGCAAGTCGTGGCCATTGCAAGCAACATCGGTGGCAAACAGGCTC
TTGAGACGGTTCAGAGACTTCTCCCAGTTCTCTGTCAAGCCCACGGGCTGACTCCCGATCAAGTTGTAGC
GATTGCGTCCAACGGTGGAGGGAAACAAGCATTGGAGACTGTCCAACGGCTCCTTCCCGTGTTGTGTCAA
GCCCACGGTTTGACGCCTGCACAAGTGGTCGCCATCGCCAACAACAACGGCGGTAAGCAGGCGCTGGAAA
CAGTACAGCGCCTGCTGCCTGTACTGTGCCAGGATCATGGACTGACCCCAGACCAGGTAGTCGCAATCGC
GAACAATAATGGGGGAAAGCAAGCCCTGGAAACCGTGCAAAGGTTGTTGCCGGTCCTTTGTCAAGACCAC
GGCCTTACACCGGAGCAAGTCGTGGCCATTGCAAGCAATGGGGGTGGCAAACAGGCTCTTGAGACGGTTC
AGAGACTTCTCCCAGTTCTCTGTCAAGCCCACGGGCTGACTCCCGATCAAGTTGTAGCGATTGCGAATAA
CAATGGAGGGAAACAAGCATTGGAGACTGTCCAACGGCTCCTTCCCGTGTTGTGTCAAGCCCACGGTTTG
ACGCCTGCACAAGTGGTCGCCATCGCCAGCCATGATGGCGGTAAGCAGGCGCTGGAAACAGTACAGCGCC
TGCTGCCTGTACTGTGCCAGGATCATGGACTGACCCCAGACCAGGTAGTCGCAATCGCGTCGAACATTGG
GGGAAAGCAAGCCCTGGAAACCGTGCAAAGGTTGTTGCCGGTCCTTTGTCAAGACCACGGCCTTACACCG
GAGCAAGTCGTGGCCATTGCAAATAATAACGGTGGCAAACAGGCTCTTGAGACGGTTCAGAGACTTCTCC
CAGTTCTCTGTCAAGCCCACGGGCTGACTCCCGATCAAGTTGTAGCGATTGCGTCGCATGACGGAGGGAA
ACAAGCATTGGAGACTGTCCAACGGCTCCTTCCCGTGTTGTGTCAAGCCCACGGTTTGACGCCTGCACAA
GTGGTCGCCATCGCCAGCCATGATGGCGGTAAGCAGGCGCTGGAAACAGTACAGCGCCTGCTGCCTGTAC
TGTGCCAGGATCATGGACTGACCCCAGACCAGGTAGTCGCAATCGCGAACAATAATGGGGGAAAGCAAGC
CCTGGAAACCGTGCAAAGGTTGTTGCCGGTCCTTTGTCAAGACCACGGCCTTACACCGGAGCAAGTCGTG
GCCATTGCAAGCAATGGGGGTGGCAAACAGGCTCTTGAGACGGTTCAGAGACTTCTCCCAGTTCTCTGTC
AAGCCCACGGGCTGACTCCCGATCAAGTTGTAGCGATTGCGTCCAACGGTGGAGGGAAACAAGCATTGGA
GACTGTCCAACGGCTCCTTCCCGTGTTGTGTCAAGCCCACGGTTTGACGCCTGCACAAGTGGTCGCCATC
GCCTCCAATATTGGCGGTAAGCAGGCGCTGGAAACAGTACAGCGCCTGCTGCCTGTACTGTGCCAGGATC
ATGGACTGACACCCGAACAGGTGGTCGCCATTGCTTCCCACGACGGAGGACGGCCAGCCTTGGAGTCCAT
CGTAGCCCAATTGTCCAGGCCCGATCCCGCGTTGGCTGCGTTAACGAATGACCATCTGGTGGCGTTGGCA
TGTCTTGGTGGACGACCCGCGCTCGATGCAGTCAAAAAGGGTCTGCCTCATGCTCCCGCATTGATCAAAA
GAACCAACCGGCGGATTCCCGAGAGAACTTCCCATCGAGTCGCGGGATCC
