>Addgene plasmid #41318 | TAL3144 | addgene partial sequence | sequence record 56101 | JDS-TALEN-F 5'-TAGGGGTCGGTAAACAGTGG-3'
CTGACTGTGGCGGGTGAGCTTAGGGGGCCTCCGCTCCAGCTCGACACCGGGCAGCTGCTGAAGATCGCGA
AGAGAGGGGGAGTAACAGCGGTAGAGGCAGTGCACGCCTGGCGCAATGCGCTCACCGGGGCCCCCTTGAA
CCTGACCCCAGACCAGGTAGTCGCAATCGCGTCACATGACGGGGGAAAGCAAGCCCTGGAAACCGTGCAA
AGGTTGTTGCCGGTCCTTTGTCAAGACCACGGCCTTACACCGGAGCAAGTCGTGGCCATTGCAAGCAACA
TCGGTGGCAAACAGGCTCTTGAGACGGTTCAGAGACTTCTCCCAGTTCTCTGTCAAGCCCACGGGCTGAC
TCCCGATCAAGTTGTAGCGATTGCGTCCAACGGTGGAGGGAAACAAGCATTGGAGACTGTCCAACGGCTC
CTTCCCGTGTTGTGTCAAGCCCACGGTTTGACGCCTGCACAAGTGGTCGCCATCGCCAACAACAACGGCG
GTAAGCAGGCGCTGGAAACAGTACAGCGCCTGCTGCCTGTACTGTGCCAGGATCATGGACTGACCCCAGA
CCAGGTAGTCGCAATCGCGAACAATAATGGGGGAAAGCAAGCCCTGGAAACCGTGCAAAGGTTGTTGCCG
GTCCTTTGTCAAGACCACGGCCTTACACCGGAGCAAGTCGTGGCCATTGCAAGCAATGGGGGTGGCAAAC
AGGCTCTTGAGACGGTTCAGAGACTTCTCCCAGTTCTCTGTCAAGCCCACGGGCTGACTCCCGATCAAGT
TGTAGCGATTGCGAATAACAATGGAGGGAAACAAGCATTGGAGACTGTCCAACGGCTCCTTCCCGTGTTG
TGTCAAGCCCACGGTTTGACGCCTGCACAAGTGGTCGCCATCGCCAGCCATGATGGC
